Addgene plasmid #86437: pLVTHM-shRnd3
Purpose: 2nd generation doxycycline-inducible lentiviral vector expressing Rnd3-targeting shRNA and GFP
Depositing lab: Violaine Moreau. Depositing organization: INSERM U1053, Bordeaux Research In Translational Oncology (BaRITOn). Publication: Rnd3/RhoE Is down-regulated in hepatocellular carcinoma and controls cellular invasion. Grise F, Sena S, Bidaud-Meynard A, Baud J, Hiriart JB, Makki K, Dugot-Senant N, Staedel C, Bioulac-Sage P, Zucman-Rossi J, Rosenbaum J, Moreau V. Hepatology. 2012 Jun;55(6):1766-75. doi: 10.1002/hep.25568. PubMed 22234932.
Backbone
  Vector backbone: pLVTHM
  Backbone manufacturer: Didier Trono Lab (Addgene #12247)
  Vector type: Mammalian Expression, Lentiviral, RNAi
Growth in bacteria
  Bacterial resistance: Ampicillin, 100 μg/mL
  Growth temperature: 37°C
  Growth strain: NEB Stable
  Copy number: Unknown
Gene/Insert
  Gene/Insert name: shRNA targeting RND3
  gRNA/shRNA sequence: TAGTAGAGCTCTCCAATCACA
  Species: H. sapiens (human)
  Entrez Gene: RND3 (a.k.a. ARHE, Rho8, RhoE, memB)
  Promoter: H1
  Cloning method: Restriction Enzyme; 5′ cloning site EcoRI (unknown if destroyed); 3′ cloning site MluI (unknown if destroyed)
  Sequencing primers: 5′ H1 (5' tcgctatgtgttctgggaaa 3'); 3′ SP6
Terms and licenses: Academic/Nonprofit Terms; Industry Terms: Not Available to Industry
How to cite: pLVTHM-shRnd3 was a gift from Violaine Moreau (Addgene plasmid # 86437 ; http://n2t.net/addgene:86437 ; RRID:Addgene_86437)
