[The description below was written by a language model from this plasmid's Addgene catalogue record and pLannotate feature annotations shown in this document.]
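Description:
pLVTHM-shRnd3 is a second-generation HIV-1-based lentiviral RNAi vector built on the pLVTHM backbone, carrying a short hairpin RNA against human RND3 (also called RhoE/ARHE) together with a GFP marker. It is propagated in E. coli through a high-copy ColE1/pUC-type origin and selected with ampicillin via the β-lactamase gene. The plasmid backbone outside the viral unit also retains remnants of older vectors: pBR322-derived fragments and an SV40 promoter–gpt–SV40 poly(A) cassette. These lie outside the packaged genome.

The transfer cassette contains a 5′ LTR, the Ψ packaging signal with a partial gag sequence, the RRE for Rev-dependent RNA export, and a cPPT/CTS element. A constitutive EF-1α promoter drives EGFP, followed by WPRE to enhance transcript expression, so transduced cells can be identified or sorted by fluorescence. The shRNA unit sits within the self-inactivating (ΔU3) 3′ LTR: a tetO-containing tetracycline response element lies immediately upstream of the human H1 Pol III promoter, with the hairpin cloned downstream between EcoRI and MluI sites, followed by a loxP site. Because the 3′ U3 region is copied to the 5′ LTR during reverse transcription, the H1-shRNA cassette is duplicated in the integrated provirus, and the loxP sites would then flank the provirus, in principle permitting Cre-mediated excision.

The tetO sites make knockdown doxycycline-controllable, but no tet-responsive regulator is annotated in this plasmid, so it must be supplied separately. Without it, the H1 promoter would be expected to act constitutively. Packaging and envelope functions must also come from helper plasmids. The associated work concerns the role of Rnd3 in hepatocellular carcinoma cell invasion.
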