Features (pLannotate 1.2.2; 36 found; start..end, strand, type, name):
      1..330     +  CDS            nef (fragment): NEF_HV1BR - Experimental evidence at protein level: Swiss-Prot protein existence level 1. Extracellular Nef protein targets CD4(+) T-lymphocytes for apoptosis by interacting with CXCR4 surface receptors (PubMed:14990729). From Human immunodeficiency virus type 1 group M subtype B (isolate BRU/LAI) (HIV-1).
    378..635     +  LTR            5' LTR (truncated): truncated 5' long terminal repeat (LTR) from HIV-1
    682..807     +  misc_feature   HIV-1 Ψ: packaging signal of human immunodeficiency virus type 1
    791..1154    +  CDS            HIV-1 gag (fragment): gag protein from human immunodeficiency virus 1; gag
   1300..1533    +  misc_feature   RRE: The Rev response element (RRE) of HIV-1 allows for Rev-dependent mRNA export from the nucleus to the cytoplasm.
   1910..2010    +  CDS            Rev (fragment): human immunodeficiency virus 1 (HIV-1) Rev protein; rev; enhances nuclear export of unspliced and incompletely spliced viral mRNAs
   2074..2140    +  CDS            small t antigen (fragment): SV40 (simian virus 40) small t antigen
   2147..3325    +  promoter       EF-1α promoter: strong constitutive promoter for human elongation factor EF-1α
   3373..3490    +  misc_feature   cPPT/CTS: central polypurine tract and central termination sequence of HIV-1
   3581..4297    +  CDS            EGFP: EGFP is a basic (constitutively fluorescent) green fluorescent protein published in 1996, derived from Aequorea victoria. It is reported to be a rapidly-maturing weak dimer with moderate acid sensitivity.
   4298..4315    +  misc_feature   MCS (fragment): multiple cloning site
   4372..4960    +  misc_feature   WPRE: woodchuck hepatitis virus posttranscriptional regulatory element
   5028..5047    +  misc_feature   cPPT/CTS (fragment): central polypurine tract and central termination sequence of HIV-1
   5049..5083    +  LTR            3' LTR (ΔU3) (fragment): self-inactivating 3' long terminal repeat (LTR) from HIV-1
   5128..5369    +  protein_bind   tetracycline response element (fragment): contains seven copies of the tetracycline operator tetO tetracycline repressor TetR
   5385..5599    +  promoter       H1 promoter: human H1 RNA promoter
   5691..5710    +  misc_feature   MCS (fragment): pBluescript multiple cloning site
   5718..5751    +  protein_bind   loxP: Cre-mediated recombination occurs in the 8-bp core sequence (GCATACAT). Cre recombinase
   5771..5951    +  LTR            5' LTR (truncated): truncated 5' long terminal repeat (LTR) from HIV-1
   5976..5994    -  promoter       SP6 promoter: promoter for bacteriophage SP6 RNA polymerase
   6222..6501    +  CDS            TcR (fragment): tetracycline efflux protein; tet; confers resistance to tetracycline
   6502..6550    -  misc_feature   bom (fragment): basis of mobility region from pBR322
   6652..6687    -  CDS            rop (fragment): Rop protein, which maintains plasmids at low copy number; rop
   6782..6886    +  promoter       AmpR promoter: bla
   6887..7747    +  CDS            AmpR: β-lactamase; bla; confers resistance to ampicillin, carbenicillin, and related antibiotics
   7918..8506    +  rep_origin     ori: high-copy-number ColE1/pMB1/pBR322/pUC origin of replication
   8689..8745    +  CDS            lacI (fragment): lac repressor; lacI; The lac repressor binds to the lac operator to inhibit transcription in E. coli. This inhibition can be relieved by adding lactose or isopropyl-β-D-thiogalactopyranoside (IPTG).
   8752..9081    +  promoter       SV40 promoter: SV40 enhancer and early promoter
   9281..9400    +  CDS            gpt (fragment): XGPT_ECOLI - Also known as gpp, gxu. Experimental evidence at protein level: Swiss-Prot protein existence level 1. Purine salvage pathway enzyme that catalyzes the transfer of the ribosyl-5-phosphate group from 5-phospho-alpha-D-ribose 1- diphosphate (PRPP) to the N9 position of the 6-oxopurines guanine and xanthine to form the corresponding ribonucleotides GMP (guanosine 5'- monophosphate) and XMP (xanthosine 5'-monophosphate), with the release of PPi. To a lesser extent, also acts on hypoxanthine (PubMed:9100006, PubMed:3886014). Does not ribophosphorylate adenine (PubMed:3886014). From Esch
   9400..9735    +  CDS            gpt (fragment): XGPT_ECOLI - Also known as gpp, gxu. Experimental evidence at protein level: Swiss-Prot protein existence level 1. Purine salvage pathway enzyme that catalyzes the transfer of the ribosyl-5-phosphate group from 5-phospho-alpha-D-ribose 1- diphosphate (PRPP) to the N9 position of the 6-oxopurines guanine and xanthine to form the corresponding ribonucleotides GMP (guanosine 5'- monophosphate) and XMP (xanthosine 5'-monophosphate), with the release of PPi. To a lesser extent, also acts on hypoxanthine (PubMed:9100006, PubMed:3886014). Does not ribophosphorylate adenine (PubMed:3886014). From Esch
   9830..10135   +  CDS            frsA (fragment): FRSA_ECOLI - Also known as yafA. Experimental evidence at protein level: Swiss-Prot protein existence level 1. Catalyzes the hydrolysis of esters (PubMed:15808744). Displays esterase activity toward pNP-butyrate (PubMed:15808744). May stimulate mixed-acid fermentation by acting as a fermentation/respiration switch that down-regulates respiration and up- regulates fermentation rates (PubMed:15169777). From Escherichia coli (strain K12).
  10139..10213   +  CDS            small t antigen (fragment): SV40 (simian virus 40) small t antigen
  10215..10280   +  intron         small t intron: SV40 (simian virus 40) small t antigen intron
  10410..10430   +  CDS            SV40 NLS: nuclear localization signal of SV40 (simian virus 40) large T antigen
  10749..10832   +  CDS            large T antigen (fragment): large T antigen from SV40 (simian virus 40)
  10855..10989   +  polyA_signal   SV40 poly(A) signal: SV40 polyadenylation signal
>Addgene plasmid #86437 | pLVTHM-shRnd3 | addgene full sequence | sequence record 170469 | Addgene NGS Result
TTGGAAGGGCTAATTCACTCCCAAAGAAGACAAGATATCCTTGATCTGTGGATCTACCACACACAAGGCT
ACTTCCCTGATTAGCAGAACTACACACCAGGGCCAGGGGTCAGATATCCACTGACCTTTGGATGGTGCTA
CAAGCTAGTACCAGTTGAGCCAGATAAGGTAGAAGAGGCCAATAAAGGAGAGAACACCAGCTTGTTACAC
CCTGTGAGCCTGCATGGGATGGATGACCCGGAGAGAGAAGTGTTAGAGTGGAGGTTTGACAGCCGCCTAG
CATTTCATCACGTGGCCCGAGAGCTGCATCCGGAGTACTTCAAGAACTGCTGATATCGAGCTTGCTACAA
GGGACTTTCCGCTGGGGACTTTCCAGGGAGGCGTGGCCTGGGCGGGACTGGGGAGTGGCGAGCCCTCAGA
TCCTGCATATAAGCAGCTGCTTTTTGCCTGTACTGGGTCTCTCTGGTTAGACCAGATCTGAGCCTGGGAG
CTCTCTGGCTAACTAGGGAACCCACTGCTTAAGCCTCAATAAAGCTTGCCTTGAGTGCTTCAAGTAGTGT
GTGCCCGTCTGTTGTGTGACTCTGGTAACTAGAGATCCCTCAGACCCTTTTAGTCAGTGTGGAAAATCTC
TAGCAGTGGCGCCCGAACAGGGACTTGAAAGCGAAAGGGAAACCAGAGGAGCTCTCTCGACGCAGGACTC
GGCTTGCTGAAGCGCGCACGGCAAGAGGCGAGGGGCGGCGACTGGTGAGTACGCCAAAAATTTTGACTAG
CGGAGGCTAGAAGGAGAGAGATGGGTGCGAGAGCGTCAGTATTAAGCGGGGGAGAATTAGATCGCGATGG
GAAAAAATTCGGTTAAGGCCAGGGGGAAAGAAAAAATATAAATTAAAACATATAGTATGGGCAAGCAGGG
AGCTAGAACGATTCGCAGTTAATCCTGGCCTGTTAGAAACATCAGAAGGCTGTAGACAAATACTGGGACA
GCTACAACCATCCCTTCAGACAGGATCAGAAGAACTTAGATCATTATATAATACAGTAGCAACCCTCTAT
TGTGTGCATCAAAGGATAGAGATAAAAGACACCAAGGAAGCTTTAGACAAGATAGAGGAAGAGCAAAACA
AAAGTAAGACCACCGCACAGCAAGCGGCCGCTGATCTTCAGACCTGGAGGAGGAGATATGAGGGACAATT
GGAGAAGTGAATTATATAAATATAAAGTAGTAAAAATTGAACCATTAGGAGTAGCACCCACCAAGGCAAA
GAGAAGAGTGGTGCAGAGAGAAAAAAGAGCAGTGGGAATAGGAGCTTTGTTCCTTGGGTTCTTGGGAGCA
GCAGGAAGCACTATGGGCGCAGCGTCAATGACGCTGACGGTACAGGCCAGACAATTATTGTCTGGTATAG
TGCAGCAGCAGAACAATTTGCTGAGGGCTATTGAGGCGCAACAGCATCTGTTGCAACTCACAGTCTGGGG
CATCAAGCAGCTCCAGGCAAGAATCCTGGCTGTGGAAAGATACCTAAAGGATCAACAGCTCCTGGGGATT
TGGGGTTGCTCTGGAAAACTCATTTGCACCACTGCTGTGCCTTGGAATGCTAGTTGGAGTAATAAATCTC
TGGAACAGATTTGGAATCACACGACCTGGATGGAGTGGGACAGAGAAATTAACAATTACACAAGCTTAAT
ACACTCCTTAATTGAAGAATCGCAAAACCAGCAAGAAAAGAATGAACAAGAATTATTGGAATTAGATAAA
TGGGCAAGTTTGTGGAATTGGTTTAACATAACAAATTGGCTGTGGTATATAAAATTATTCATAATGATAG
TAGGAGGCTTGGTAGGTTTAAGAATAGTTTTTGCTGTACTTTCTATAGTGAATAGAGTTAGGCAGGGATA
TTCACCATTATCGTTTCAGACCCACCTCCCAACCCCGAGGGGACCCGACAGGCCCGAAGGAATAGAAGAA
GAAGGTGGAGAGAGAGACAGAGACAGATCCATTCGATTAGTGAACGGATCTCGACGGTATCGATCACGAG
ACTAGCCTCGACCATCGCGATGTCGACGATAAGCTTTGCAAAGATGGATAAAGTTTTAAACAGAGAGGAA
TCTTTGCAGCTAATGGACCTTCTAGGTCTTGAAAGGAGTGGGAATTGGCTCCGGTGCCCGTCAGTGGGCA
GAGCGCACATCGCCCACAGTCCCCGAGAAGTTGGGGGGAGGGGTCGGCAATTGAACCGGTGCCTAGAGAA
GGTGGCGCGGGGTAAACTGGGAAAGTGATGTCGTGTACTGGCTCCGCCTTTTTCCCGAGGGTGGGGGAGA
ACCGTATATAAGTGCAGTAGTCGCCGTGAACGTTCTTTTTCGCAACGGGTTTGCCGCCAGAACACAGGTA
AGTGCCGTGTGTGGTTCCCGCGGGCCTGGCCTCTTTACGGGTTATGGCCCTTGCGTGCCTTGAATTACTT
CCACCTGGCTGCAGTACGTGATTCTTGATCCCGAGCTTCGGGTTGGAAGTGGGTGGGAGAGTTCGAGGCC
TTGCGCTTAAGGAGCCCCTTCGCCTCGTGCTTGAGTTGAGGCCTGGCCTGGGCGCTGGGGCCGCCGCGTG
CGAATCTGGTGGCACCTTCGCGCCTGTCTCGCTGCTTTCGATAAGTCTCTAGCCATTTAAAATTTTTGAT
GACCTGCTGCGACGCTTTTTTTCTGGCAAGATAGTCTTGTAAATGCGGGCCAAGATCTGCACACTGGTAT
TTCGGTTTTTGGGGCCGCGGGCGGCGACGGGGCCCGTGCGTCCCAGCGCACATGTTCGGCGAGGCGGGGC
CTGCGAGCGCGGCCACCGAGAATCGGACGGGGGTAGTCTCAAGCTGGCCGGCCTGCTCTGGTGCCTGGCC
TCGCGCCGCCGTGTATCGCCCCGCCCTGGGCGGCAAGGCTGGCCCGGTCGGCACCAGTTGCGTGAGCGGA
AAGATGGCCGCTTCCCGGCCCTGCTGCAGGGAGCTCAAAATGGAGGACGCGGCGCTCGGGAGAGCGGGCG
GGTGAGTCACCCACACAAAGGAAAAGGGCCTTTCCGTCCTCAGCCGTCGCTTCATGTGACTCCACGGAGT
ACCGGGCGCCGTCCAGGCACCTCGATTAGTTCTCGAGCTTTTGGAGTACGTCGTCTTTAGGTTGGGGGGA
GGGGTTTTATGCGATGGAGTTTCCCCACACTGAGTGGGTGGAGACTGAAGTTAGGCCAGCTTGGCACTTG
ATGTAATTCTCCTTGGAATTTGCCCTTTTTGAGTTTGGATCTTGGTTCATTCTCAAGCCTCAGACAGTGG
TTCAAAGTTTTTTTCTTCCATTTCAGGTGTCGTGAGGAATTTCGACATTTAAATTTAATTAATCTCGACG
GTATCGGTTAACTTTTAAAAGAAAAGGGGGGATTGGGGGGTACAGTGCAGGGGAAAGAATAGTAGACATA
ATAGCAACAGACATACAAACTAAAGAATTACAAAAACAAATTACAAAAATTCAAAATTTTATCGATCACG
AGACTAGCCTCGAGGTTTAAACTACGGGATCTTCGAAGGCCTAAGCTTACGCGCGCGTCCTAGCGCTACC
GGTCGCCACCATGGTGAGCAAGGGCGAGGAGCTGTTCACCGGGGTGGTGCCCATCCTGGTCGAGCTGGAC
GGCGACGTAAACGGCCACAAGTTCAGCGTGTCCGGCGAGGGCGAGGGCGATGCCACCTACGGCAAGCTGA
CCCTGAAGTTCATCTGCACCACCGGCAAGCTGCCCGTGCCCTGGCCCACCCTCGTGACCACCCTGACCTA
CGGCGTGCAGTGCTTCAGCCGCTACCCCGACCACATGAAGCAGCACGACTTCTTCAAGTCCGCCATGCCC
GAAGGCTACGTCCAGGAGCGCACCATCTTCTTCAAGGACGACGGCAACTACAAGACCCGCGCCGAGGTGA
AGTTCGAGGGCGACACCCTGGTGAACCGCATCGAGCTGAAGGGCATCGACTTCAAGGAGGACGGCAACAT
CCTGGGGCACAAGCTGGAGTACAACTACAACAGCCACAACGTCTATATCATGGCCGACAAGCAGAAGAAC
GGCATCAAGGTGAACTTCAAGATCCGCCACAACATCGAGGACGGCAGCGTGCAGCTCGCCGACCACTACC
AGCAGAACACCCCCATCGGCGACGGCCCCGTGCTGCTGCCCGACAACCACTACCTGAGCACCCAGTCCGC
CCTGAGCAAAGACCCCAACGAGAAGCGCGATCACATGGTCCTGCTGGAGTTCGTGACCGCCGCCGGGATC
ACTCTCGGCATGGACGAGCTGTACAAGTCCGGACTCAGATCTCGACTAGCTAGTAGCTAGCTAGCTAGTC
GAGCTCAAGCTTCGGGGACTAGTCATATGATAATCAACCTCTGGATTACAAAATTTGTGAAAGATTGACT
GGTATTCTTAACTATGTTGCTCCTTTTACGCTATGTGGATACGCTGCTTTAATGCCTTTGTATCATGCTA
TTGCTTCCCGTATGGCTTTCATTTTCTCCTCCTTGTATAAATCCTGGTTGCTGTCTCTTTATGAGGAGTT
GTGGCCCGTTGTCAGGCAACGTGGCGTGGTGTGCACTGTGTTTGCTGACGCAACCCCCACTGGTTGGGGC
ATTGCCACCACCTGTCAGCTCCTTTCCGGGACTTTCGCTTTCCCCCTCCCTATTGCCACGGCGGAACTCA
TCGCCGCCTGCCTTGCCCGCTGCTGGACAGGGGCTCGGCTGTTGGGCACTGACAATTCCGTGGTGTTGTC
GGGGAAGCTGACGTCCTTTCCATGGCTGCTCGCCTGTGTTGCCACCTGGATTCTGCGCGGGACGTCCTTC
TGCTACGTCCCTTCGGCCCTCAATCCAGCGGACCTTCCTTCCCGCGGCCTGCTGCCGGCTCTGCGGCCTC
TTCCGCGTCTTCGCCTTCGCCCTCAGACGAGTCGGATCTCCCTTTGGGCCGCCTCCCCGCATCGGTACGT
ATGGCCAGGTACCTTTAAGACCAATGACTTACAAGGCAGCTGTAGATCTTAGCCACTTTTTAAAAGAAAA
GGGGGGACTGGAAGGGCTAATTCACTCCCAACGAAGACAAGATGGGATCAATTCACCATGCTAGTGGATC
CCCCTCGAGTTTACCACTCCCTATCAGTGATAGAGAAAAGTGAAAGTCGAGTTTACCACTCCCTATCAGT
GATAGAGAAAAGTGAAAGTCGAGTTTACCACTCCCTATCAGTGATAGAGAAAAGTGAAAGTCGAGTTTAC
CACTCCCTATCAGTGATAGAGAAAAGTGAAAGTCGAGTTTACCACTCCCTATCAGTGATAGAGAAAAGTG
AAAGTCGAGTTTACCACTCCCTATCAGTGATAGAGAAAAGTGAAAGTCGGGGCTGCAGGAATTCGAACGC
TGACGTCATCAACCCGCTCCAAGGAATCGCGGGCCCAGTGTCACTAGGCGGGAACACCCAGCGCGCGTGC
GCCCTGGCAGGAAGATGGCTGTGAGGGACAGGGGAGTGGCGCCCTGCAATATTTGCATGTCGCTATGTGT
TCTGGGAAATCACCATAAACGTGAAATGTCTTTGGATTTGGGAATCTTATAAGTTCTGTATGAGACCACA
AGCTTCCTAGTAGAGCTCTCCAATCACATTCAAGAGATGTGATTGGAGAGCTCTACTATTTTTGGAAGTC
GACTTAATTAAACGCGTCTCCAAGCTTATCGATACCGTCGCATGGGAATAACTTCGTATAGCATACATTA
TACGAAGTTATGCTGCTTTTTGCTTGTACTGGGTCTCTCTGGTTAGACCAGATCTGAGCCTGGGAGCTCT
CTGGCTAACTAGGGAACCCACTGCTTAAGCCTCAATAAAGCTTGCCTTGAGTGCTTCAAGTAGTGTGTGC
CCGTCTGTTGTGTGACTCTGGTAACTAGAGATCCCTCAGACCCTTTTAGTCAGTGTGGAAAATCTCTAGC
AGCATCTAGAATTAATTCCGTGTATTCTATAGTGTCACCTAAATCGTATGTGTATGATACATAAGGTTAT
GTATTAATTGTAGCCGCGTTCTAACGACAATATGTACAAGCCTAATTGTGTAGCATCTGGCTTACTGAAG
CAGACCCTATCATCTCTCTCGTAAACTGCCGTCAGAGTCGGTTTGGTTGGACGAACCTTCTGAGTTTCTG
GTAACGCCGTCCCGCACCCGGAAATGGTCAGCGAACCAATCAGCAGGGTCATCGCTAGCCAGATCCTCTA
CGCCGGACGCATCGTGGCCGGCATCACCGGCGCCACAGGTGCGGTTGCTGGCGCCTATATCGCCGACATC
ACCGATGGGGAAGATCGGGCTCGCCACTTCGGGCTCATGAGCGCTTGTTTCGGCGTGGGTATGGTGGCAG
GCCCCGTGGCCGGGGGACTGTTGGGCGCCATCTCCTTGCATGCACCATTCCTTGCGGCGGCGGTGCTCAA
CGGCCTCAACCTACTACTGGGCTGCTTCCTAATGCAGGAGTCGCATAAGGGAGAGCGTCGAATGGTGCAC
TCTCAGTACAATCTGCTCTGATGCCGCATAGTTAAGCCAGCCCCGACACCCGCCAACACCCGCTGACGCG
CCCTGACGGGCTTGTCTGCTCCCGGCATCCGCTTACAGACAAGCTGTGACCGTCTCCGGGAGCTGCATGT
GTCAGAGGTTTTCACCGTCATCACCGAAACGCGCGAGACGAAAGGGCCTCGTGATACGCCTATTTTTATA
GGTTAATGTCATGATAATAATGGTTTCTTAGACGTCAGGTGGCACTTTTCGGGGAAATGTGCGCGGAACC
CCTATTTGTTTATTTTTCTAAATACATTCAAATATGTATCCGCTCATGAGACAATAACCCTGATAAATGC
TTCAATAATATTGAAAAAGGAAGAGTATGAGTATTCAACATTTCCGTGTCGCCCTTATTCCCTTTTTTGC
GGCATTTTGCCTTCCTGTTTTTGCTCACCCAGAAACGCTGGTGAAAGTAAAAGATGCTGAAGATCAGTTG
GGTGCACGAGTGGGTTACATCGAACTGGATCTCAACAGCGGTAAGATCCTTGAGAGTTTTCGCCCCGAAG
AACGTTTTCCAATGATGAGCACTTTTAAAGTTCTGCTATGTGGCGCGGTATTATCCCGTATTGACGCCGG
GCAAGAGCAACTCGGTCGCCGCATACACTATTCTCAGAATGACTTGGTTGAGTACTCACCAGTCACAGAA
AAGCATCTTACGGATGGCATGACAGTAAGAGAATTATGCAGTGCTGCCATAACCATGAGTGATAACACTG
CGGCCAACTTACTTCTGACAACGATCGGAGGACCGAAGGAGCTAACCGCTTTTTTGCACAACATGGGGGA
TCATGTAACTCGCCTTGATCGTTGGGAACCGGAGCTGAATGAAGCCATACCAAACGACGAGCGTGACACC
ACGATGCCTGTAGCAATGGCAACAACGTTGCGCAAACTATTAACTGGCGAACTACTTACTCTAGCTTCCC
GGCAACAATTAATAGACTGGATGGAGGCGGATAAAGTTGCAGGACCACTTCTGCGCTCGGCCCTTCCGGC
TGGCTGGTTTATTGCTGATAAATCTGGAGCCGGTGAGCGTGGGTCTCGCGGTATCATTGCAGCACTGGGG
CCAGATGGTAAGCCCTCCCGTATCGTAGTTATCTACACGACGGGGAGTCAGGCAACTATGGATGAACGAA
ATAGACAGATCGCTGAGATAGGTGCCTCACTGATTAAGCATTGGTAACTGTCAGACCAAGTTTACTCATA
TATACTTTAGATTGATTTAAAACTTCATTTTTAATTTAAAAGGATCTAGGTGAAGATCCTTTTTGATAAT
CTCATGACCAAAATCCCTTAACGTGAGTTTTCGTTCCACTGAGCGTCAGACCCCGTAGAAAAGATCAAAG
GATCTTCTTGAGATCCTTTTTTTCTGCGCGTAATCTGCTGCTTGCAAACAAAAAAACCACCGCTACCAGC
GGTGGTTTGTTTGCCGGATCAAGAGCTACCAACTCTTTTTCCGAAGGTAACTGGCTTCAGCAGAGCGCAG
ATACCAAATACTGTTCTTCTAGTGTAGCCGTAGTTAGGCCACCACTTCAAGAACTCTGTAGCACCGCCTA
CATACCTCGCTCTGCTAATCCTGTTACCAGTGGCTGCTGCCAGTGGCGATAAGTCGTGTCTTACCGGGTT
GGACTCAAGACGATAGTTACCGGATAAGGCGCAGCGGTCGGGCTGAACGGGGGGTTCGTGCACACAGCCC
AGCTTGGAGCGAACGACCTACACCGAACTGAGATACCTACAGCGTGAGCTATGAGAAAGCGCCACGCTTC
CCGAAGGGAGAAAGGCGGACAGGTATCCGGTAAGCGGCAGGGTCGGAACAGGAGAGCGCACGAGGGAGCT
TCCAGGGGGAAACGCCTGGTATCTTTATAGTCCTGTCGGGTTTCGCCACCTCTGACTTGAGCGTCGATTT
TTGTGATGCTCGTCAGGGGGGCGGAGCCTATGGAAAAACGCCAGCAACGCGGCCTTTTTACGGTTCCTGG
CCTTTTGCTGGCCTTTTGCTCACATGTTCTTTCCTGCGTTATCCCCTGATTCTGTGGATAACCGTATTAC
CGCCTTTGAGTGAGCTGATACCGCTCGCCGCAGCCGAACGACCGAGCGCAGCGAGTCAGTGAGCGAGGAA
GCGGAAGAGCGCCCAATACGCAAACCGCCTCTCCCCGCGCGTTGGCCGATTCATTAATGCAGCTGTGGAA
TGTGTGTCAGTTAGGGTGTGGAAAGTCCCCAGGCTCCCCAGCAGGCAGAAGTATGCAAAGCATGCATCTC
AATTAGTCAGCAACCAGGTGTGGAAAGTCCCCAGGCTCCCCAGCAGGCAGAAGTATGCAAAGCATGCATC
TCAATTAGTCAGCAACCATAGTCCCGCCCCTAACTCCGCCCATCCCGCCCCTAACTCCGCCCAGTTCCGC
CCATTCTCCGCCCCATGGCTGACTAATTTTTTTTATTTATGCAGAGGCCGAGGCCGCCTCGGCCTCTGAG
CTATTCCAGAAGTAGTGAGGAGGCTTTTTTGGAGGCCTAGGCTTTTGCAAAAAGCTTGGACACAAGACAG
GCTTGCGAGATATGTTTGAGAATACCACTTTATCCCGCGTCAGGGAGAGGCAGTGCGTAAAAAGACGCGG
ACTCATGTGAAATACTGGTTTTTAGTGCGCCAGATCTCTATAATCTCGCGCAACCTATTTTCCCCTCGAA
CACTTTTTAAGCCGTAGATAAACAGGCTGGGACACTTCACATGAGCGAAAAATACATCGTCACCTGGGAC
ATGTTGCAGATCCATGCACGTAAACTCGCAAGCCGACTGATGCCTTCTGAACAATGGAAAGGCATTATTG
CCGTAAGCCGTGGCGGTCTGTACCGGGTGCGTTACTGGCGCGTGAACTGGGTATTCGTCATGTCGATACC
GTTTGTATTTCCAGCTACGATCACGACAACCAGCGCGAGCTTAAAGTGCTGAAACGCGCAGAAGGCGATG
GCGAAGGCTTCATCGTTATTGATGACCTGGTGGATACCGGTGGTACTGCGGTTGCGATTCGTGAAATGTA
TCCAAAAGCGCACTTTGTCACCATCTTCGCAAAACCGGCTGGTCGTCCGCTGGTTGATGACTATGTTGTT
GATATCCCGCAAGATACCTGGATTGAACAGCCGTGGGATATGGGCGTCGTATTCGTCCCGCCAATCTCCG
GTCGCTAATCTTTTCAACGCCTGGCACTGCCGGGCGTTGTTCTTTTTAACTTCAGGCGGGTTACAATAGT
TTCCAGTAAGTATTCTGGAGGCTGCATCCATGACACAGGCAAACCTGAGCGAAACCCTGTTCAAACCCCG
CTTTAAACATCCTGAAACCTCGACGCTAGTCCGCCGCTTTAATCACGGCGCACAACCGCCTGTGCAGTCG
GCCCTTGATGGTAAAACCATCCCTCACTGGTATCGCATGATTAACCGTCTGATGTGGATCTGGCGCGGCA
TTGACCCACGCGAAATCCTCGACGTCCAGGCACGTATTGTGATGAGCGATGCCGAACGTACCGACGATGA
TTTATACGATACGGTGATTGGCTACCGTGGCGGCAACTGGATTTATGAGTGGGCCCCGGATCTTTGTGAA
GGAACCTTACTTCTGTGGTGTGACATAATTGGACAAACTACCTACAGAGATTTAAAGCTCTAAGGTAAAT
ATAAAATTTTTAAGTGTATAATGTGTTAAACTACTGATTCTAATTGTTTGTGTATTTTAGATTCCAACCT
ATGGAACTGATGAATGGGAGCAGTGGTGGAATGCCTTTAATGAGGAAAACCTGTTTTGCTCAGAAGAAAT
GCCATCTAGTGATGATGAGGCTACTGCTGACTCTCAACATTCTACTCCTCCAAAAAAGAAGAGAAAGGTA
GAAGACCCCAAGGACTTTCCTTCAGAATTGCTAAGTTTTTTGAGTCATGCTGTGTTTAGTAATAGAACTC
TTGCTTGCTTTGCTATTTACACCACAAAGGAAAAAGCTGCACTGCTATACAAGAAAATTATGGAAAAATA
TTCTGTAACCTTTATAAGTAGGCATAACAGTTATAATCATAACATACTGTTTTTTCTTACTCCACACAGG
CATAGAGTGTCTGCTATTAATAACTATGCTCAAAAATTGTGTACCTTTAGCTTTTTAATTTGTAAAGGGG
TTAATAAGGAATATTTGATGTATAGTGCCTTGACTAGAGATCATAATCAGCCATACCACATTTGTAGAGG
TTTTACTTGCTTTAAAAAACCTCCCACACCTCCCCCTGAACCTGAAACATAAAATGAATGCAATTGTTGT
TGTTAACTTGTTTATTGCAGCTTATAATGGTTACAAATAAAGCAATAGCATCACAAATTTCACAAATAAA
GCATTTTTTTCACTGCATTCTAGTTGTGGTTTGTCCAAACTCATCAATGTATCTTATCATGTCTGGATCA
ACTGGATAACTCAAGCTAACCAAAATCATCCCAAACTTCCCACCCCATACCCTATTACCACTGCCAATTA
CCTGTGGTTTCATTTACTCTAAACCTGTGATTCCTCTGAATTATTTTCATTTTAAAGAAATTGTATTTGT
TAAATATGTACTACAAACTTAGTAG
